Addgene plasmid #27747: pUT1157-HQ858701
Depositing lab: John Gray & Erich Grotewold. Depositing organization: University of Toledo. Publication: The Maize TFome--development of a transcription factor open reading frame collection for functional genomics. Burdo B, Gray J, Goetting-Minesky MP, Wittler B, Hunt M, Li T, Velliquette D, Thomas J, Gentzel I, dos Santos Brito M, Mejia-Guerra MK, Connolly LN, Qaisi D, Li W, Casas MI, Doseff AI, Grotewold E. Plant J. 2014 Oct;80(2):356-66. doi: 10.1111/tpj.12623. Epub 2014 Aug 26. PubMed 25053252.
Backbone
  Vector backbone: pENTR/D
  Backbone manufacturer: Invitrogen
  Backbone size w/o insert (bp): 2580
  Vector type: Entry vector
Growth in bacteria
  Bacterial resistance: Kanamycin, 50 μg/mL
  Growth temperature: 37°C
  Growth strain: DH5alpha
  Growth instructions: E. coli TOP10
  Copy number: Low Copy
Gene/Insert
  Gene/Insert name: MYB transcription factor from DR785526
  Species: Zea mays
  Insert size (bp): 912
  GenBank ID: HQ858701
  Cloning method: Restriction Enzyme
  Sequencing primers: 5′ M13 For; 3′ M13 Rev
Terms and licenses: Academic/Nonprofit Terms; Industry Terms: Not Available to Industry
Depositor comments: This CDS was amplified using PCR from a full length cDNA template from the Maize Full-length cDNA Project (www.maizecdna.org) and the PCR product included the stop codon. The PCR product was cloned into a Gateway pENTR/D vector. Further information on this gene may be obtained at www.grassius.org using the GenBank number. (The second half of the plasmid name is the GenBank Number for the sequence of the insert)
How to cite: pUT1157-HQ858701 was a gift from John Gray & Erich Grotewold (Addgene plasmid # 27747 ; http://n2t.net/addgene:27747 ; RRID:Addgene_27747)
