[The description below was written by a language model from this plasmid's Addgene catalogue record and pLannotate feature annotations shown in this document.]
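Description:
pUT1157-HQ858701 is a Gateway entry clone built on the Invitrogen pENTR/D backbone (2,580 bp without insert; the full depositor sequence is 3,492 nt). It is one member of the Maize TFome, a collection of transcription factor open reading frames assembled for functional genomics. It is propagated in E. coli under kanamycin selection, provided by an aminoglycoside phosphotransferase (KanR) gene. Replication depends on a ColE1/pUC-type origin. The feature annotation describes that origin as high copy, whereas the catalogue entry lists the plasmid as low copy.

The payload is a 912 bp coding sequence for a Zea mays MYB-family transcription factor. It was PCR-amplified from a full-length cDNA clone and inserted with its native stop codon retained, so destination vectors that add C-terminal fusions would not read through into a tag. The automated annotation labels the insert as a fragment of Arabidopsis MYB44. This reflects sequence similarity within the MYB family rather than the source of the insert, which the record gives as maize. The ORF lies between attL1 and attL2 sites, so LR Clonase can transfer it directionally into any attR-containing destination vector for expression in plants, bacteria, yeast or other systems.

The entry vector has no promoter positioned to express the insert. A T7 promoter sits just outside attL2 and points back towards the insert on the opposite strand. The rrnB T1 and T2 terminators upstream of attL1 shield the cassette from read-through transcription originating in the backbone. The short lacI and lacZα fragments in the annotation appear to be backbone remnants with no function. M13 forward and reverse primer sites flank the cassette for sequence verification.
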