Features (pLannotate 1.2.2; 10 found; start..end, strand, type, name):
      1..100     +  protein_bind   attL1: mutant version of attL; recombination site for the Gateway® LR reaction LR Clonase™
    142..915     +  CDS            MYB44 (fragment): MYB44_ARATH - Also known as MYBR1 From Arabidopsis thaliana (Mouse-ear cress).
   1049..1148    -  protein_bind   attL2: mutant version of attL; recombination site for the Gateway® LR reaction LR Clonase™
   1166..1184    -  promoter       T7 promoter: promoter for bacteriophage T7 RNA polymerase
   1318..2127    +  CDS            KanR: aminoglycoside phosphotransferase; aph(3')-Ia; confers resistance to kanamycin in bacteria or G418 (Geneticin®) in eukaryotes
   2274..2862    +  rep_origin     ori: high-copy-number ColE1/pMB1/pBR322/pUC origin of replication
   3045..3137    +  CDS            lacI (fragment): lac repressor; lacI; The lac repressor binds to the lac operator to inhibit transcription in E. coli. This inhibition can be relieved by adding lactose or isopropyl-β-D-thiogalactopyranoside (IPTG).
   3192..3219    -  terminator     rrnB T2 terminator: transcription terminator T2 from the E. coli rrnB gene
   3351..3394    +  terminator     rrnB T1 terminator: Escherichia coli rrnB; transcription terminator T1 from the E. coli rrnB gene
   3441..3477    -  CDS            lacZα (fragment): LacZα fragment of β-galactosidase; lacZ fragment
>Addgene plasmid #27747 | pUT1157-HQ858701 | depositor full sequence | sequence record 13051 | Author sequence
CAAATAATGATTTTATTTTGACTGATAGTGACCTGTTCGTTGCAACAAATTGATGAGCAATGCTTTTTTA
TAATGCCAACTTTGTACAAAAAAGCAGGCTCCGCGGCCGCCCCCTTCACCATGGGAGTGGAGTCGGAGTG
CGACAGGATAAAGGGCCCCTGGAGCCCCGAGGAGGACGAGGCGCTGCGGCGTCTCGTGGAGCGCCACGGC
GCGCGGAACTGGACGGCGATCGGGCGCGGCATCCCGGGGCGGTCGGGGAAGTCGTGCCGGCTGCGGTGGT
GCAACCAGCTGTCGCCGCAGGTGGAGCGCCGCCCCTTCACGCCCGAGGAGGACGCCGCGATCCTGGCCGC
GCACGCCCGGCTGGGCAACCGGTGGGCCGCCATCGCGCGCCTTCTCCCGGGGCGCACCGACAACGCCGTT
AAGAACCACTGGAACTCGTCGCTCAAGCGGAAGCTCGCCACCGCCACGGCGACCTCCAGCGGCAGCGATG
CTGAGCGGGCGTGCAAGCGCGCAAGCCCTGGCCCGGGGAGCCCGACGGCGTCGGACCGCAGCGACCTCAG
CCACGGCTGCGGCGCCGCGCAGGTGTTCCGTCCCGTCCCGCGCGCCGGAGGCTTCGACGCCATCAGCGCC
GCAGACGTGCGCCCTCCGCCCCCGCCAGCAGTCGCAGACGAGGACCCGCTCACCTCGCTCTCCCTCTCGC
TGCCGGGGCTGGACCAGTCGCCGTCGGGCTTCCACCACGACAGCGCCCGGAGCCACTTCCAGGAGCTCTC
CCCCTCGTCGTCCCCGTCGCCGCAGTCTACTCCACCCGCCTTCCCTCCGCAGGCGGCTCCGTCTCAGTCG
TCGTACGCGTTCAGCGGCGAGCTGGTTGCCGCGATGCAGGAAATGATCCGCGCCGAGGTGCGCAAGTACA
TGTCCGGCGCGGGGCTCCGCGCCGGATGCGGGCCCGGGGCCGTGGGCGAGGTGTGCATGCCGCAGCTGGT
GGAGGGTGTGATGCGCGCCGCCGCGGAGCGCGTCGGCGTCGTCACACGGCCGAAGGGTGGGCGCGCCGAC
CCAGCTTTCTTGTACAAAGTTGGCATTATAAGAAAGCATTGCTTATCAATTTGTTGCAACGAACAGGTCA
CTATCAGTCAAAATAAAATCATTATTTGCCATCCAGCTGATATCCCCTATAGTGAGTCGTATTACATGGT
CATAGCTGTTTCCTGGCAGCTCTGGCCCGTGTCTCAAAATCTCTGATGTTACATTGCACAAGATAAAAAT
ATATCATCATGAACAATAAAACTGTCTGCTTACATAAACAGTAATACAAGGGGTGTTATGAGCCATATTC
AACGGGAAACGTCGAGGCCGCGATTAAATTCCAACATGGATGCTGATTTATATGGGTATAAATGGGCTCG
CGATAATGTCGGGCAATCAGGTGCGACAATCTATCGCTTGTATGGGAAGCCCGATGCGCCAGAGTTGTTT
CTGAAACATGGCAAAGGTAGCGTTGCCAATGATGTTACAGATGAGATGGTCAGACTAAACTGGCTGACGG
AATTTATGCCTCTTCCGACCATCAAGCATTTTATCCGTACTCCTGATGATGCATGGTTACTCACCACTGC
GATCCCCGGAAAAACAGCATTCCAGGTATTAGAAGAATATCCTGATTCAGGTGAAAATATTGTTGATGCG
CTGGCAGTGTTCCTGCGCCGGTTGCATTCGATTCCTGTTTGTAATTGTCCTTTTAACAGCGATCGCGTAT
TTCGTCTCGCTCAGGCGCAATCACGAATGAATAACGGTTTGGTTGATGCGAGTGATTTTGATGACGAGCG
TAATGGCTGGCCTGTTGAACAAGTCTGGAAAGAAATGCATAAACTTTTGCCATTCTCACCGGATTCAGTC
GTCACTCATGGTGATTTCTCACTTGATAACCTTATTTTTGACGAGGGGAAATTAATAGGTTGTATTGATG
TTGGACGAGTCGGAATCGCAGACCGATACCAGGATCTTGCCATCCTATGGAACTGCCTCGGTGAGTTTTC
TCCTTCATTACAGAAACGGCTTTTTCAAAAATATGGTATTGATAATCCTGATATGAATAAATTGCAGTTT
CATTTGATGCTCGATGAGTTTTTCTAATCAGAATTGGTTAATTGGTTGTAACACTGGCAGAGCATTACGC
TGACTTGACGGGACGGCGCAAGCTCATGACCAAAATCCCTTAACGTGAGTTACGCGTCGTTCCACTGAGC
GTCAGACCCCGTAGAAAAGATCAAAGGATCTTCTTGAGATCCTTTTTTTCTGCGCGTAATCTGCTGCTTG
CAAACAAAAAAACCACCGCTACCAGCGGTGGTTTGTTTGCCGGATCAAGAGCTACCAACTCTTTTTCCGA
AGGTAACTGGCTTCAGCAGAGCGCAGATACCAAATACTGTCCTTCTAGTGTAGCCGTAGTTAGGCCACCA
CTTCAAGAACTCTGTAGCACCGCCTACATACCTCGCTCTGCTAATCCTGTTACCAGTGGCTGCTGCCAGT
GGCGATAAGTCGTGTCTTACCGGGTTGGACTCAAGACGATAGTTACCGGATAAGGCGCAGCGGTCGGGCT
GAACGGGGGGTTCGTGCACACAGCCCAGCTTGGAGCGAACGACCTACACCGAACTGAGATACCTACAGCG
TGAGCATTGAGAAAGCGCCACGCTTCCCGAAGGGAGAAAGGCGGACAGGTATCCGGTAAGCGGCAGGGTC
GGAACAGGAGAGCGCACGAGGGAGCTTCCAGGGGGAAACGCCTGGTATCTTTATAGTCCTGTCGGGTTTC
GCCACCTCTGACTTGAGCGTCGATTTTTGTGATGCTCGTCAGGGGGGCGGAGCCTATGGAAAAACGCCAG
CAACGCGGCCTTTTTACGGTTCCTGGCCTTTTGCTGGCCTTTTGCTCACATGTTCTTTCCTGCGTTATCC
CCTGATTCTGTGGATAACCGTATTACCGCCTTTGAGTGAGCTGATACCGCTCGCCGCAGCCGAACGACCG
AGCGCAGCGAGTCAGTGAGCGAGGAAGCGGAAGAGCGCCCAATACGCAAACCGCCTCTCCCCGCGCGTTG
GCCGATTCATTAATGCAGCTGGCACGACAGGTTTCCCGACTGGAAAGCGGGCAGTGAGCGCAACGCAATT
AATACGCGTACCGCTAGCCAGGAAGAGTTTGTAGAAACGCAAAAAGGCCATCCGTCAGGATGGCCTTCTG
CTTAGTTTGATGCCTGGCAGTTTATGGCGGGCGTCCTGCCCGCCACCCTCCGGGCCGTTGCTTCACAACG
TTCAAATCCGCTCCCGGCGGATTTGTCCTACTCAGGAGAGCGTTCACCGACAAACAACAGATAAAACGAA
AGGCCCAGTCTTCCGACTGAGCCTTTCGTTTTATTTGATGCCTGGCAGTTCCCTACTCTCGCGTTAACGC
TAGCATGGATGTTTTCCCAGTCACGACGTTGTAAAACGACGGCCAGTCTTAAGCTCGGGCCC
