>Addgene plasmid #27747 | pUT1157-HQ858701 | addgene partial sequence | sequence record 34073 | 27747 with M13pUC-fwd
CAATAATGATTTTATTTTGACTGATAGTGACCTGTTCGTTGCAACAAATTGATGAGCAATGCTTTTTTAT
AATGCCAACTTTGTACAAAAAAGCAGGCTCCGCGGCCGCCCCCTTCACCATGGGAGTGGAGTCGGAGTGC
GACAGGATAAAGGGCCCCTGGAGCCCCGAGGAGGACGAGGCGCTGCGGCGTCTCGTGGAGCGCCACGGCG
CGCGGAACTGGACGGCGATCGGGCGCGGCATCCCGGGGCGGTCGGGGAAGTCGTGCCGGCTGCGGTGGTG
CAACCAGCTGTCGCCGCAGGTGGAGCGCCGCCCCTTCACGCCCGAGGAGGACGCCGCGATCCTGGCCGCG
CACGCCCGGCTGGGCAACCGGTGGGCCGCCATCGCGCGCCTTCTCCCGGGGCGCACCGACAACGCCGTTA
AGAACCACTGGAACTCGTCGCTCAAGCGGAAGCTCGCCACCGCCACGGCGACCTCCAGCGGCAGCGATGC
TGAGCGGGCGTGCAAGCGCGCAAGCCCTGGCCCGGGGAGCCCGACGGCGTCGGACCGCAGCGACCTCAGC
CACGGCTGCGGCGCCGCGCAGGTGTTCCGTCCCGTCCCGCGCGCCGGA
